>Addgene plasmid #219554 | pAAV-G12-hFGF1 | addgene full sequence | sequence record 434074 | Addgene NGS Result
CCTGCAGGCAGCTGCGCGCTCGCTCGCTCACTGAGGCCGGGCGACCAAAGGTCGCCCGGCCTCAGTGAGC
GAGCGAGCGCGCAGAGAGGGAGTGGCCAACTCCATCACTAGGGGTTCCTGCGGCCGAAGATGCTGCACAC
TTGTGGGCTAGCCTTATGTATCATACACATACGATTTAGGTGACACTATAGAACTCGAGCAGCTGAAGCT
TCGGAGTACTGTCCTCCGAGCGGAGTACTGTCCTCCGAGCGGAGTACTGTCCTCCGAGTCGACTCTAGCG
GAGTACTGTCCTCCGAGCGGAGTACTGTCCTCCGAGCGGAGTACTGTCCTCCGAGTCGACTCTAGCGGAG
TACTGTCCTCCGAGCGGAGTACTGTCCTCCGAGCGGAGTACTGTCCTCCGAGTCGACTCTAGCGGAGTAC
TGTCCTCCGAGCGGAGTACTGTCCTCCGGCTAGTAGCGGAGACTCTAGAGGGTATATAATGGATCCCCGG
GTACCGGTCGCCACCATGGCTGAAGGGGAAATCACCACCTTCACAGCCCTGACCGAGAAGTTTAATCTGC
CTCCAGGGAATTACAAGAAGCCCAAACTCCTCTACTGTAGCAACGGGGGCCACTTCCTGAGGATCCTTCC
GGATGGCACAGTGGATGGGACAAGGGACAGGAGCGACCAGCACATTCAGCTGCAGCTCAGTGCGGAAAGC
GTGGGGGAGGTGTATATAAAGAGTACCGAGACTGGCCAGTACTTGGCCATGGACACCGACGGGCTTTTAT
ACGGCTCACAGACACCAAATGAGGAATGTTTGTTCCTGGAAAGGCTGGAGGAGAACCATTACAACACCTA
TATATCCAAGAAGCATGCAGAGAAGAATTGGTTTGTTGGCCTCAAGAAGAATGGGAGCTGCAAACGCGGT
CCTCGGACTCACTATGGCCAGAAAGCAATCTTGTTTCTCCCCCTGCCAGTCTCTTCTGATTGAGAATTCC
GCTCGAGATAATCAACCTCTGGATTACAAAATTTGTGAAAGATTGACTGGTATTCTTAACTATGTTGCTC
CTTTTACGCTATGTGGATACGCTGCTTTAATGCCTTTGTATCATGCTATTGCTTCCCGTATGGCTTTCAT
TTTCTCCTCCTTGTATAAATCCTGGTTAGTTCTTGCCACGGCGGAACTCATCGCCGCCTGCCTTGCCCGC
TGCTGGACAGGGGCTCGGCTGTTGGGCACTGACAATTCCGTGGTGTTTATTTGTGAAATTTGTGATGCTA
TTGCTTTATTTGTAACCATTATAAGCTGCAATAAACAAGTTAACAACAACAATTGCATTCATTTTATGTT
TCAGGTTCAGGGGGAGATGTGGGAGGTTTTTTAAAGCGGCCGCAGGAACCCCTAGTGATGGAGTTGGCCA
CTCCCTCTCTGCGCGCTCGCTCGCTCACTGAGGCCGGGCGACCAAAGGTCGCCCGACGCCCGGGCTTTGC
CCGGGCGGCCTCAGTGAGCGAGCGAGCGCGCAGCTGCCTGCAGGGGCGCCTGATGCGGTATTTTCTCCTT
ACGCATCTGTGCGGTATTTCACACCGCATA
[95 nt withheld, positions 1571-1665]
T
[46 nt withheld, positions 1667-1712]
C
[141 nt withheld, positions 1714-1854]
CCTTTGACGTTGGAGTCCACGTTCTTT
[37 nt withheld, positions 1882-1918]
ACTCTATCTCGGGCTATTCTTTTGATTTATAAGGGATTTTGCCGATTTCGGTCTATTGGTTAAAAAATGA
GCTGATTTAACAAAAATTTAACGCGAATTTTAACAAAATATTAACGTTTACAATTTTATGGTGCACTCTC
AGTACAATCTGCTCTGATGCCGCATAGTTAAGCCAGCCCCGACACCCGCCAACACCCGCTGACGCGCCCT
GACGGGCTTGTCTGCTCCCGGCATCCGCTTACAGACAAGCTGTGACCGTCTCCGGGAGCTGCATGTGTCA
GAGGTTTTCACCGTCATCACCGAAACGCGCGAGACGAAAGGGCCTCGTGATACGCCTATTTTTATAGGTT
AATGTCATGATAATAATGGTTTCTTAGACGTCAGGTGGCACTTTTCGGGGAAATGTGCGCGGAACCCCTA
TTTGTTTATTTTTCTAAATACATTCAAATATGTATCCGCTCATGAGACAATAACCCTGATAAATGCTTCA
ATAATATTGAAAAAGGAAGAGTATGAGTATTCAACATTTCCGTGTCGCCCTTATTCCCTTTTTTGCGGCA
TTTTGCCTTCCTGTTTTTGCTCACCCAGAAACGCTGGTGAAAGTAAAAGATGCTGAAGATCAGTTGGGTG
CACGAGTGGGTTACATCGAACTGGATCTCAACAGCGGTAAGATCCTTGAGAGTTTTCGCCCCGAAGAACG
TTTTCCAATGATGAGCACTTTTAAAGTTCTGCTATGTGGCGCGGTATTATCCCGTATTGACGCCGGGCAA
GAGCAACTCGGTCGCCGCATACACTATTCTCAGAATGACTTGGTTGAGTACTCACCAGTCACAGAAAAGC
ATCTTACGGATGGCATGACAGTAAGAGAATTATGCAGTGCTGCCATAACCATGAGTGATAACACTGCGGC
CAACTTACTTCTGACAACGATCGGAGGACCGAAGGAGCTAACCGCTTTTTTGCACAACATGGGGGATCAT
GTAACTCGCCTTGATCGTTGGGAACCGGAGCTGAATGAAGCCATACCAAACGACGAGCGTGACACCACGA
TGCCTGTAGCAATGGCAACAACGTTGCGCAAACTATTAACTGGCGAACTACTTACTCTAGCTTCCCGGCA
ACAATTAATAGACTGGATGGAGGCGGATAAAGTTGCAGGACCACTTCTGCGCTCGGCCCTTCCGGCTGGC
TGGTTTATTGCTGATAAATCTGGAGCCGGTGAGCGTGGGTCTCGCGGTATCATTGCAGCACTGGGGCCAG
ATGGTAAGCCCTCCCGTATCGTAGTTATCTACACGACGGGGAGTCAGGCAACTATGGATGAACGAAATAG
ACAGATCGCTGAGATAGGTGCCTCACTGATTAAGCATTGGTAACTGTCAGACCAAGTTTACTCATATATA
CTTTAGATTGATTTAAAACTTCATTTTTAATTTAAAAGGATCTAGGTGAAGATCCTTTTTGATAATCTCA
TGACCAAAATCCCTTAACGTGAGTTTTCGTTCCACTGAGCGTCAGACCCCGTAGAAAAGATCAAAGGATC
TTCTTGAGATCCTTTTTTTCTGCGCGTAATCTGCTGCTTGCAAACAAAAAAACCACCGCTACCAGCGGTG
GTTTGTTTGCCGGATCAAGAGCTACCAACTCTTTTTCCGAAGGTAACTGGCTTCAGCAGAGCGCAGATAC
CAAATACTGTTCTTCTAGTGTAGCCGTAGTTAGGCCACCACTTCAAGAACTCTGTAGCACCGCCTACATA
CCTCGCTCTGCTAATCCTGTTACCAGTGGCTGCTGCCAGTGGCGATAAGTCGTGTCTTACCGGGTTGGAC
TCAAGACGATAGTTACCGGATAAGGCGCAGCGGTCGGGCTGAACGGGGGGTTCGTGCACACAGCCCAGCT
TGGAGCGAACGACCTACACCGAACTGAGATACCTACAGCGTGAGCTATGAGAAAGCGCCACGCTTCCCGA
AGGGAGAAAGGCGGACAGGTATCCGGTAAGCGGCAGGGTCGGAACAGGAGAGCGCACGAGGGAGCTTCCA
GGGGGAAACGCCTGGTATCTTTATAGTCCTGTCGGGTTTCGCCACCTCTGACTTGAGCGTCGATTTTTGT
GATGCTCGTCAGGGGGGCGGAGCCTATGGAAAAACGCCAGCAACGCGGCCTTTTTACGGTTCCTGGCCTT
TTGCTGGCCTTTTGCTCACATGT
Features (pLannotate 1.2.2; 20 found; start..end, strand, type, name):
      1..39      -  repeat_region  AAV2 ITR (fragment): inverted terminal repeat of adeno-associated virus serotype 2 inverted
     50..119     -  repeat_region  AAV2 ITR (fragment): inverted terminal repeat of adeno-associated virus serotype 2 inverted
    174..192     +  promoter       SP6 promoter: promoter for bacteriophage SP6 RNA polymerase
    212..268     +  protein_bind   5X UAS (fragment): five tandem copies of the "ScaI site" 17-mer CGGAGTACTGTCCTCCG, an upstream activating sequence (UAS) that efficiently binds yeast Gal4 (Webster et al., 1988; Pfeiffer et al., 2010) GAL4
    277..335     +  protein_bind   5X UAS (fragment): five tandem copies of the "ScaI site" 17-mer CGGAGTACTGTCCTCCG, an upstream activating sequence (UAS) that efficiently binds yeast Gal4 (Webster et al., 1988; Pfeiffer et al., 2010) GAL4
    344..402     +  protein_bind   5X UAS (fragment): five tandem copies of the "ScaI site" 17-mer CGGAGTACTGTCCTCCG, an upstream activating sequence (UAS) that efficiently binds yeast Gal4 (Webster et al., 1988; Pfeiffer et al., 2010) GAL4
    411..448     +  protein_bind   5X UAS (fragment): five tandem copies of the "ScaI site" 17-mer CGGAGTACTGTCCTCCG, an upstream activating sequence (UAS) that efficiently binds yeast Gal4 (Webster et al., 1988; Pfeiffer et al., 2010) GAL4
    466..483     +  promoter       minP (fragment): minimal TATA-box promoter with low basal activity
    506..970     +  CDS            FGF1: FGF1_HUMAN - Also known as FGFA. Experimental evidence at protein level: Swiss-Prot protein existence level 1. Plays an important role in the regulation of cell survival, cell division, angiogenesis, cell differentiation and cell migration. Functions as potent mitogen in vitro. Acts as a ligand for FGFR1 and integrins. Binds to FGFR1 in the presence of heparin leading to FGFR1 dimerization and activation via sequential autophosphorylation on tyrosine residues which act as docking sites for interacting proteins, leading to the activation of several signaling cascades. Binds to integrin ITGAV:IT
    990..1147    +  misc_feature   WPRE (fragment): woodchuck hepatitis virus posttranscriptional regulatory element
   1153..1237    +  misc_feature   WPRE (fragment): woodchuck hepatitis virus posttranscriptional regulatory element
   1236..1301    -  polyA_signal   SV40 poly(A) signal (fragment): SV40 polyadenylation signal
   1374..1514    +  repeat_region  AAV2 ITR: inverted terminal repeat of adeno-associated virus serotype 2 inverted
   1519..1570    -  misc_feature   bom (fragment): basis of mobility region from pBR322
   1589..2044    +  rep_origin     f1 ori (sequence partly withheld): f1 bacteriophage origin of replication; arrow indicates direction of (+) strand synthesis
   2045..2094    -  misc_feature   bom (fragment): basis of mobility region from pBR322
   2196..2231    -  CDS            rop (fragment): Rop protein, which maintains plasmids at low copy number; rop
   2326..2430    +  promoter       AmpR promoter: bla
   2431..3291    +  CDS            AmpR: β-lactamase; bla; confers resistance to ampicillin, carbenicillin, and related antibiotics
   3462..4050    +  rep_origin     ori: high-copy-number ColE1/pMB1/pBR322/pUC origin of replication
