[The description below was written by a language model from this plasmid's Addgene catalogue record and pLannotate feature annotations shown in this document.]
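Description:
pAAV-G12-hFGF1 is an AAV transfer plasmid for Gal4-dependent expression of human fibroblast growth factor 1 (FGF1) in mammalian cells, built on the pG12 backbone. It is propagated in bacteria as a high-copy plasmid through a ColE1/pUC-type origin and selected with ampicillin via the β-lactamase gene. An f1 phage origin is also annotated, along with short remnants of pBR322 bom and rop sequences. The sequenced record is about 4.1 kb. The expression cassette lies between AAV2 inverted terminal repeats, which allow it to be packaged into recombinant AAV particles. The right-hand ITR is annotated as complete. The left one appears only as fragments, which may reflect annotation or sequencing across this repetitive region.

Between the ITRs, a series of Gal4 upstream activating sequence repeats, described by the depositor as 12xUAS, sits upstream of a minimal TATA-box promoter with low basal activity. Transcription should therefore stay minimal unless a Gal4 DNA-binding-domain transactivator is present. This promoter drives the human FGF1 coding sequence, which is followed by WPRE sequence (annotated in two fragments) that enhances transcript stability and expression, and by an SV40 polyadenylation signal. A short SP6 promoter is also annotated upstream of the UAS array. No epitope tag or fluorescent reporter is recorded. The plasmid was made by replacing the AkaLuc luciferase in a sibling reporter plasmid with FGF1 between AgeI and EcoRI sites.

The depositor classes it as a reporter plasmid. The associated publication describes a near-infrared optogenetic transcription system, which suggests that it acts as the responder component, producing a biologically active growth factor when a light-controlled Gal4-based activator is switched on.
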