Addgene plasmid #219554: pAAV-G12-hFGF1
Purpose: hFGF1 expression in mammalian cells. pAAV vector. Reporter plasmid.
Depositing lab: Vladislav Verkhusha. Depositing organization: Albert Einstein College of Medicine. Publication: iLight2: A near-infrared optogenetic tool for gene transcription with low background activation. Baloban M, Kasatkina LA, Verkhusha VV. Protein Sci. 2024 May;33(5):e4993. doi: 10.1002/pro.4993. PubMed 38647395.
Backbone
  Vector backbone: pG12
  Backbone manufacturer: GeneScript
  Backbone size w/o insert (bp): 3647
  Vector type: Mammalian Expression, AAV
Growth in bacteria
  Bacterial resistance: Ampicillin, 100 μg/mL
  Growth temperature: 37°C
  Growth strain: NEB Stable
  Copy number: High Copy
Gene/Insert
  Gene/Insert name: hFGF1
  Species: H. sapiens (human)
  Insert size (bp): 475
  Entrez Gene: FGF1 (a.k.a. AFGF, ECGF, ECGF-beta, ECGFA, ECGFB, FGF-1, FGF-alpha, FGFA, GLIO703, HBGF-1, HBGF1)
  Promoter: 12xUAS with TATA-box minimal promoter
  Cloning method: Restriction Enzyme; 5′ cloning site AgeI (not destroyed); 3′ cloning site EcoRI (not destroyed)
  Sequencing primers: 5′ pBR322ori-F; 3′ WPRE-R
Terms and licenses: Academic/Nonprofit Terms; Industry Terms: Not Available to Industry
Depositor comments: To make pAAV-G12-hFGF1, hFGF1 was amplified from pDONR223_FGF1_WT, a gift from Jesse Boehm, William Hahn, and David Root (Addgene plasmid #81825). Subsequently, the amplified hFGF1 was swapped with AkaLuc in pAAV-G12-AkaLuc using AgeI and EcoRI restriction enzymes.
How to cite: pAAV-G12-hFGF1 was a gift from Vladislav Verkhusha (Addgene plasmid # 219554 ; http://n2t.net/addgene:219554 ; RRID:Addgene_219554)
